Addgene plasmid #63952: pST50Trc1-DHFRCYD
Purpose: (Empty Backbone) Position 1 transfer plasmid for pST44 polycistronic plasmid suite; C-term single tag; contains DHFR gene in BamHI-NgoMIV cassette as positive control
Depositing lab: Song Tan. Depositing organization: Pennsylvania State University. Publication: The pST44 polycistronic expression system for producing protein complexes in Escherichia coli. Tan S, Kern RC, Selleck W. Protein Expr Purif. 2005 Apr;40(2):385-95. 10.1016/j.pep.2004.12.002 PubMed 15766881.
Backbone
  Vector backbone: pST50Trc
  Vector type: Bacterial Expression
  Tag / fusion protein: Covalent Yet Dissociable (CYD) [AGTEFCA] (C terminal on backbone)
Growth in bacteria
  Bacterial resistance: Ampicillin, 100 μg/mL
  Growth temperature: 37°C
  Growth strain: DH5alpha
  Copy number: Unknown
Gene/Insert
  Gene/Insert name: None
  Tag / fusion protein: Covalent Yet Dissociable (CYD) [AGTEFCA] (C terminal on backbone)
Terms and licenses: Academic/Nonprofit Terms; Industry Terms: Not Available to Industry
Depositor comments: Replace DHFR with GOI using BamHI/NgoMIV; Clone out cassette using XbaI/BamHI
How to cite: pST50Trc1-DHFRCYD was a gift from Song Tan (Addgene plasmid # 63952 ; http://n2t.net/addgene:63952 ; RRID:Addgene_63952)
