[The description below was written by a language model from this plasmid's Addgene catalogue record and pLannotate feature annotations shown in this document.]
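Description:
pST50Trc1-DHFRCYD is a small (about 3.3 kb) bacterial expression plasmid built on the pST50Trc backbone that serves as the position 1 transfer vector for the pST44 polycistronic suite, a system for co-expressing the subunits of protein complexes in Escherichia coli. It is catalogued as an empty backbone. It is maintained in E. coli through a ColE1/pMB1-type origin accompanied by the pBR322 bom region and the rop gene, which normally restrains copy number, although the record lists copy number as unknown. A short mbeC fragment is also annotated as a remnant of the mobilization region. Selection is by ampicillin, through the bla beta-lactamase gene driven by its own promoter and followed by an fd terminator.

The expression cassette consists of a T7 promoter, the efficient ribosome binding site from phage T7 gene 10, a coding region and a T7 terminator, so expression depends on a host that supplies T7 RNA polymerase. The coding slot currently holds E. coli dihydrofolate reductase (folA/DHFR) as a BamHI–NgoMIV cassette, included as a positive control for expression rather than as a payload of interest. The backbone supplies a single C-terminal Covalent Yet Dissociable (CYD) tag fused to whatever occupies this slot. The feature table does not annotate the tag itself, and the short "SET1" gene 10B fragment called just upstream of the terminator is probably a match to phage-derived flanking sequence rather than a functional solubility tag. In use, DHFR is replaced with the gene of interest using BamHI and NgoMIV, and the resulting translation cassette is excised with XbaI and BamHI for transfer into the first position of a pST44 polycistronic plasmid.
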