Features (pLannotate 1.2.2; 12 found; start..end, strand, type, name):
     27..45      +  promoter       T7 promoter: promoter for bacteriophage T7 RNA polymerase
    113..135     +  RBS            RBS: efficient ribosome binding site from bacteriophage T7 gene 10 (Olins and Rangwala, 1989)
    152..625     +  CDS            folA: DYR_ECOLI - Also known as tmrA. Experimental evidence at protein level: Swiss-Prot protein existence level 1. Key enzyme in folate metabolism. Catalyzes an essential reaction for de novo glycine and purine synthesis, and for DNA precursor synthesis. From Escherichia coli (strain K12).
    699..748     +  CDS            SET1 (fragment): solubility-enhancement tag derived from T7 phage gene 10B
    756..803     +  terminator     T7 terminator: transcription terminator for bacteriophage T7 RNA polymerase
    868..959     +  promoter       AmpR promoter: bla
    960..1817    +  CDS            bla: BLAT_ECOLX - Experimental evidence at protein level: Swiss-Prot protein existence level 1. TEM-type are the most prevalent beta-lactamases in enterobacteria; they hydrolyze the beta-lactam bond in susceptible beta-lactam antibiotics, thus conferring resistance to penicillins and cephalosporins. TEM-3 and TEM-4 are capable of hydrolyzing cefotaxime and ceftazidime. TEM-5 is capable of hydrolyzing ceftazidime. TEM-6 is capable of hydrolyzing ceftazidime and aztreonam. TEM-8/CAZ-2, TEM- 16/CAZ-7 and TEM-24/CAZ-6 are markedly active against ceftazidime. IRT- 4 shows resistance to beta-lactamase in
   1824..1863    +  terminator     fd terminator: central terminator from bacteriophage fd (Otsuka and Kunisawa, 1982)
   1894..2482    +  rep_origin     ori: high-copy-number ColE1/pMB1/pBR322/pUC origin of replication
   2668..2807    -  misc_feature   bom: basis of mobility region from pBR322
   2909..3100    -  CDS            rop: Rop protein, which maintains plasmids at low copy number; rop
   3140..3250    +  CDS            mbeC (fragment): MBEC_ECOLX - Experimental evidence at protein level: Swiss-Prot protein existence level 1. Required for efficient mobilization of ColE1 plasmid and is thus essential to promote the specific transfer of the plasmid during conjugation. Probably functions by inducing DNA bending, helping the MbeA relaxase to melt the DNA around the nic site and cleave the phosphodiester bond. Binds specifically double-stranded DNA (dsDNA) containing the ColE1 oriT but does not recognize the inverted repeat (IR). From Escherichia coli.
>Addgene plasmid #63952 | pST50Trc1-DHFRCYD | depositor full sequence | sequence record 177358 | Full Sequence
GGCACCATGCATCGATCCCGCGAAATTAATACGACTCACTATAGGGAGACCACAACGGTTTCCCTCCGGC
TCCGGAGAGCTCCAATTGGAATTCGCTAGCTCTAGAAATAATTTTGTTTAACTTTAAGAAGGAGATATAC
ATATGGGATCCATCAGTCTGATTGCGGCGCTAGCGGTAGATCGCGTTATCGGCATGGAAAACGCCATGCC
ATGGAACCTGCCTGCCGATCTCGCCTGGTTTAAACGCAACACCTTAAATAAACCCGTGATTATGGGGCGC
CATACCTGGGAATCAATCGGTAGGCCTTTGCCCGGCCGCAAAAATATTATCCTCAGCAGTCAACCCGGGA
CCGATGATCGGGTTACCTGGGTTAAATCGGTCGACGAAGCCATCGCGGCGTGTGGTGACGTACCAGAAAT
CATGGTGATTGGCGGCGGACGCGTTTATGAACAGTTCTTGCCAAAAGCGCAAAAACTGTATCTGACGCAT
ATCGATGCAGAAGTGGAAGGCGACACCCATTTTCCGGATTACGAGCCGGATGACTGGGAATCGGTATTCA
GCGAATTCCACGATGCTGATGCGCAGAACTCGCATAGCTATTGTTTCGAAATCCTCGAGCGTCGTGCCGG
CACCGAATTTTGCGCTTAATGTACAAGATCCAGATCTAAGCTTGGTACCACGCGTGCGCGCTGATCCGGC
TGCTAACAAAGCCCGAAAGGAAGCTGAGTTGGCTGCTGCCACCGCTGAGCAATAACTAGCATAACCCCTT
GGGGCCTCTAAACGGGTCTTGAGGGGTTTTTTGCTGAAAGGAGGAACTATATCGGGATTAGCCCGCCTAA
TGAGCGGGCTTTTTTTTAATTCCCCTATTTGTTTATTTTTCTAAATACATTCAAATATGTATCCGCTCAT
GAGACAATAACCCTGATAAATGCTTCAATAATATTGAAAAAGGAAGAGTATGAGTATTCAACATTTCCGT
GTCGCCCTTATTCCCTTTTTTGCGGCATTTTGCCTTCCTGTTTTTGCTCACCCAGAAACGCTCGTGAAAG
TAAAAGACGCAGAGGACCAATTGGGGGCACGAGTGGGATACATAGAACTGGACTTGAATAGCGGTAAAAT
CCTTGAGAGTTTTCGCCCTGAAGAGCGTTTTCCAATGATGAGCACTTTCAAAGTTCTGCTATGTGGAGCA
GTATTATCCCGTGTAGATGCGGGGCAAGAGCAACTCGGACGACGAATACACTATTCGCAGAATGACTTGG
TTGAATACTCCCCAGTGACAGAAAAGCACCTTACGGACGGAATGACGGTAAGAGAATTATGTAGTGCCGC
CATAACGATGAGTGATAACACTGCGGCGAACTTACTTCTGACAACCATCGGTGGACCGAAGGAATTAACC
GCTTTTTTGCACAATATGGGAGACCATGTAACTCGCCTTGACCGTTGGGAACCAGAACTGAATGAAGCCA
TACCAAACGACGAGCGAGACACCACAATGCCTGCGGCAATGGCAACAACATTACGCAAACTATTAACTGG
CGAACTACTTACTCTGGCTTCACGGCAACAATTAATAGACTGGCTTGAAGCGGATAAAGTTGCAGGACCA
CTACTGCGTTCGGCACTTCCTGCTGGCTGGTTTATTGCTGATAAATCTGGGGCAGGAGAGCGTGGTTCAC
GGGGTATCATTGCCGCACTTGGACCAGATGGTAAGCCTTCCCGTATCGTAGTTATCTACACGACGGGTAG
TCAGGCAACTATGGACGAACGAAATAGACAGATTGCTGAAATAGGGGCTTCACTGATTAAGCATTGGTAA
ACCGATACAATTAAAGGCTCCTTTTGGAGCCTTTTTTTTTGGACGGACCGGTAGAAAAGATCAAAGGATC
TTCTTGAGATCCTTTTTTTCTGCGCGTAATCTGCTGCTTGCAAACAAAAAAACCACCGCTACCAGCGGTG
GTTTGTTTGCCGGATCAAGAGCTACCAACTCTTTTTCCGAAGGTAACTGGCTTCAGCAGAGCGCAGATAC
CAAATACTGTCCTTCTAGTGTAGCCGTAGTTAGGCCACCACTTCAAGAACTCTGTAGCACCGCCTACATA
CCTCGCTCTGCTAATCCTGTTACCAGTGGCTGCTGCCAGTGGCGATAAGTCGTGTCTTACCGGGTTGGAC
TCAAGACGATAGTTACCGGATAAGGCGCAGCGGTCGGGCTGAACGGGGGGTTCGTGCACACAGCCCAGCT
TGGAGCGAACGACCTACACCGAACTGAGATACCTACAGCGTGAGCTATGAGAAAGCGCCACGCTTCCCGA
AGGGAGAAAGGCGGACAGGTATCCGGTAAGCGGCAGGGTCGGAACAGGAGAGCGCACGAGGGAGCTTCCA
GGGGGAAACGCCTGGTATCTTTATAGTCCTGTCGGGTTTCGCCACCTCTGACTTGAGCGTCGATTTTTGT
GATGCTCGTCAGGGGGGCGGAGCCTATGGAAAAACGCCAGCAACGCGGCCTTTTTACGGTTCCTGGCCTT
TTGCTGGCCTTTTGCTCACATGTTCTTTCCTGCGTTATCCCCTGATTCTGTGGATAACCGTATTACCGCC
TTTGAGTGAGCTGATACCGCTCGCCGCAGCCGAACGACCGAGCGCAGCGAGTCAGTGAGCGAGGAAGCGG
AAGAGCGCCTGATGCGGTATTTTCTCCTTACGCATCTGTGCGGTATTTCACACCGCAATGGTGCACTCTC
AGTACAATCTGCTCTGATGCCGCATAGTTAAGCCAGTATACACTCCGCTATCGCTACGTGACTGGGTCAT
GGCTGCGCCCCGACACCCGCCAACACCCGCTGACGCGCCCTGACGGGCTTGTCTGCTCCCGGCATCCGCT
TACAGACAAGCTGTGACCGTCTCCGGGAGCTGCATGTGTCAGAGGTTTTCACCGTCATCACCGAAACGCG
CGAGGCAGCTGCGGTAAAGCTCATCAGCGTGGTCGTGAAGCGATTCACAGATGTCTGCCTGTTCATCCGC
GTCCAGCTCGTTGAGTTTCTCCAGAAGCGTTAATGTCTGGCTTCTGATAAAGCGGGCCATGTTAAGGGCG
GTTTTTTCCTGTTTGGTCACTGATGCCTCCGTGTAAGGGGGATTTCTGTTCATGGGGTAATGATACCGAT
GAAACGAGAGAGGATGCTCACGATACGGGTTACTGATGATGAACATGCCCGGTTACTGGAACGTTGTGAG
GGTAAACAACTGGCGGTATGGATGCGGCGGGACCAGAGAAAAATCACTCAGGGTCAATGCCAGCGCTTCG
TTAATACAGATGTAGGTGTT
