>Addgene plasmid #63952 | pST50Trc1-DHFRCYD | addgene partial sequence | sequence record 177468 | T7term 5'-GCTAGTTATTGCTCAGCGG-3'
CATTAAGCGCAAAATTCGGTGCCGGCACGACGCTCGAGGATTTCGAAACAATAGCTATGCGAGTTCTGCG
CATCAGCATCGTGGAATTCGCTGAATACCGATTCCCAGTCATCCGGCTCGTAATCCGGAAAATGGGTGTC
GCCTTCCACTTCTGCATCGATATGCGTCAGATACAGTTTTTGCGCTTTTGGCAAGAACTGTTCATAAACG
CGTCCGCCGCCAATCACCATGATTTCTGGTACGTCACCACACGCCGCGATGGCTTCGTCGACCGATTTAA
CCCAGGTAACCCGATCATCGGTCCCGGGTTGACTGCTGAGGATAATATTTTTGCGGCCGGGCAAAGGCCT
ACCGATTGATTCCCAGGTATGGCGCCCCATAATCACGGGTTTATTTAAGGTGTTGCGTTTAAACCAGGCG
AGATCGGCAGGCAGGTTCCATGGCATGGCGTTTTCCATGCCGATAACGCGATCTACCGCTAGCGCCGCAA
TCAGACTGATGGATCCCATATGTATATCTCCTTCTTAAAGTTAAACAAAATTATTTCTAGAGCTAGCGAA
TTCCAATTGGAGCTCTCCGGAGCCGGAGGGAAACCGTTGTGGTCTCCCTATAGTGAGTCGTATTAATTTC
GCGGGATCGATGCATGGTGCCAACACCTACATCTGTATTAACGAAGCGCTGGCATTGACCCTGAGTGATT
TTTCTCTGGTCCCGCCGCATCCATACCGCCAGTTGTTTACCCTCACAACGTTCCAGTAACCGGGCATGTT
CATCATCAGTTAAC
